Addgene plasmid #48508: pFUSB4_GATA
Depositing lab: Stephen Ekker. Depositing organization: Mayo Foundation for Medical Education and Research. Publication: High Efficiency In Vivo Genome Engineering with a Simplified 15-RVD GoldyTALEN Design. Ma AC, Lee HB, Clark KJ, Ekker SC. PLoS One. 2013 May 29;8(5):e65259. doi: 10.1371/journal.pone.0065259. Print 2013. PubMed 23734242.
Backbone
  Vector backbone: pFUS_B4
  Vector type: Mammalian Expression, TALEN
Growth in bacteria
  Bacterial resistance: Spectinomycin, 50 μg/mL
  Growth temperature: 37°C
  Growth strain: Top10
  Copy number: Unknown
Gene/Insert
  Gene/Insert name: RVD sequence: NN NI NG NI
  Species: Synthetic
  Cloning method: Unknown
  Sequencing primers: 5′ ttgatgcctggcagttccct; 3′ cgaaccgaacaggcttatgt
Terms and licenses: Academic/Nonprofit Terms; Industry Terms: Not Available to Industry
Depositor comments: Plasmid was created using Golden Gate cloning.
How to cite: pFUSB4_GATA was a gift from Stephen Ekker (Addgene plasmid # 48508 ; http://n2t.net/addgene:48508 ; RRID:Addgene_48508)
