[The description below was written by a language model from this plasmid's Addgene catalogue record and pLannotate feature annotations shown in this document.]
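Description:
pFUSB4_GATA is a small (about 2.9 kb) intermediate array plasmid for TALEN assembly, built on the pFUS_B4 backbone by Golden Gate cloning. Its insert is a synthetic block of four TAL effector repeats carrying the repeat-variable diresidues NN NI NG NI. Under the standard RVD code these specify G, A, T and A, which explains the name. Although the catalogue lists the vector type as mammalian expression and TALEN, the annotated features show no eukaryotic promoter, polyadenylation signal or nuclease domain. The plasmid is therefore best understood as a bacterial cloning intermediate that holds a preassembled repeat module, not as an expression construct. The repeat array itself was not picked up by the automated annotation and presumably lies in the unannotated region between the lacZα remnant and the resistance cassette.

Propagation in E. coli relies on a high-copy ColE1/pUC-type origin. Selection uses the aadA aminoglycoside adenylyltransferase gene (SmR), which confers spectinomycin and streptomycin resistance. Upstream of it lie fragments of a class 1 integron Pc promoter and a gentamicin acetyltransferase gene, apparently carried over with the resistance cassette. Only short fragments of lacZα and lacI remain, consistent with replacement of a blue/white screening cassette by the repeat array during Golden Gate assembly. The rrnB T1 and T2 terminators help insulate the cloning region from read-through transcription.

The associated publication describes a simplified 15-RVD GoldyTALEN design for in vivo genome engineering. A prebuilt four-repeat plasmid such as this one would serve as a library component, combined with other repeat arrays in a second Golden Gate step to build full-length TALENs in a destination vector. The record does not state the specific genomic targets.
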