Features (pLannotate 1.2.2; 8 found; start..end, strand, type, name):
      3..39      -  CDS            lacZα (fragment): LacZα fragment of β-galactosidase; lacZ fragment
    596..619     +  promoter       Pc promoter (fragment): intI1 (promoter lies within the coding sequence); class 1 integron promoter
    795..851     +  CDS            GmR (fragment): gentamycin acetyltransferase; aacC1; confers resistance to gentamycin
    858..1649    +  CDS            SmR: aminoglycoside adenylyltransferase (Murphy, 1985); aadA; confers resistance to spectinomycin and streptomycin
   1742..2330    +  rep_origin     ori: high-copy-number ColE1/pMB1/pBR322/pUC origin of replication
   2513..2605    +  CDS            lacI (fragment): lac repressor; lacI; The lac repressor binds to the lac operator to inhibit transcription in E. coli. This inhibition can be relieved by adding lactose or isopropyl-β-D-thiogalactopyranoside (IPTG).
   2660..2687    -  terminator     rrnB T2 terminator: transcription terminator T2 from the E. coli rrnB gene
   2819..2862    +  terminator     rrnB T1 terminator: Escherichia coli rrnB; transcription terminator T1 from the E. coli rrnB gene
>Addgene plasmid #48508 | pFUSB4_GATA | depositor full sequence | sequence record 70208 | Full Sequence
ATGTTTTCCCAGTCACGACGTTGTAAAACGACGGCCAGTCTTAAGCGTCTCATGGCCTGACCCCGGACCA
AGTGGTGGCCTATCGCCAGCAACAATGGCGGCAAGCAAGCGCTCGAAACGGTGCAGCGGCTGTTGCCGGT
GCTGTGCCAGGACCATGGCCTGACCCCGGACCAAGTGGTGGCTATCGCCAGCAACATTGGCGGCAAGCAA
GCGCTCGAAACGGTGCAGCGGCTGTTGCCGGTGCTGTGCCAGGACCATGGCCTGACCCCGGACCAAGTGG
TGGCTATCGCCAGCAACGGTGGCGGCAAGCAAGCGCTCGAAACGGTGCAGCGGCTGTTGCCGGTGCTGTG
CCAGGACCATGGCCTGACCCCGGACCAAGTGGTGGCTATCGCCAGCAACATTGGCGGCAAGCAAGCGCTC
GAAACGGTGCAGCGGCTGTTGCCGGTGCTGTGCCAGGACCATGGCCTGACCCCGGACCAAGTGGTGGCTA
TCGAGACGTCTAGACCAGCCAGGACAGAAATGCCTCGACTTCGCTGCTACCCAAGGTTGCCGGGTGACGC
ACACCGTGGAAACGGATGAAGGCACGAACCCAGTGGACATAAGCCTGTTCGGTTCGTAAGCTGTAATGCA
AGTAGCGTATGCGCTCACGCAACTGGTCCAGAACCTTGACCGAACGCAGCGGTGGTAACGGCGCAGTGGC
GGTTTTCATGGCTTGTTATGACTGTTTTTTTGGGGTACAGTCTATGCCTCGGGCATCCAAGCAGCAAGCG
CGTTACGCCGTGGGTCGATGTTTGATGTTATGGAGCAGCAACGATGTTACGCAGCAGGGCAGTCGCCCTA
AAACAAAGTTAAACATTATGAGGGAAGCGGTGATCGCCGAAGTATCGACTCAACTATCAGAGGTAGTTGG
CGTCATCGAGCGCCATCTCGAACCGACGTTGCTGGCCGTACATTTGTACGGCTCCGCAGTGGATGGCGGC
CTGAAGCCACACAGTGATATTGATTTGCTGGTTACGGTGACCGTAAGGCTTGATGAAACAACGCGGCGAG
CTTTGATCAACGACCTTTTGGAAACTTCGGCTTCCCCTGGAGAGAGCGAGATTCTCCGCGCTGTAGAAGT
CACCATTGTTGTGCACGACGACATCATTCCGTGGCGTTATCCAGCTAAGCGCGAACTGCAATTTGGAGAA
TGGCAGCGCAATGACATTCTTGCAGGTATCTTCGAGCCAGCCACGATCGACATTGATCTGGCTATCTTGC
TGACAAAAGCAAGAGAACATAGCGTTGCCTTGGTAGGTCCAGCGGCGGAGGAACTCTTTGATCCGGTTCC
TGAACAGGATCTATTTGAGGCGCTAAATGAAACCTTAACGCTATGGAACTCGCCGCCCGACTGGGCTGGC
GATGAGCGAAATGTAGTGCTTACGTTGTCCCGCATTTGGTACAGCGCAGTAACCGGCAAAATCGCGCCGA
AGGATGTCGCTGCCGACTGGGCAATGGAGCGCCTGCCGGCCCAGTATCAGCCCGTCATACTTGAAGCTAG
ACAGGCTTATCTTGGACAAGAAGAAGATCGCTTGGCCTCGCGCGCAGATCAGTTGGAAGAATTTGTCCAC
TACGTGAAAGGCGAGATCACCAAGGTAGTCGGCAAATAACCCTCGAGCCACCCATGACCAAAATCCCTTA
ACGTGAGTTACGCGTCGTTCCACTGAGCGTCAGACCCCGTAGAAAAGATCAAAGGATCTTCTTGAGATCC
TTTTTTTCTGCGCGTAATCTGCTGCTTGCAAACAAAAAAACCACCGCTACCAGCGGTGGTTTGTTTGCCG
GATCAAGAGCTACCAACTCTTTTTCCGAAGGTAACTGGCTTCAGCAGAGCGCAGATACCAAATACTGTCC
TTCTAGTGTAGCCGTAGTTAGGCCACCACTTCAAGAACTCTGTAGCACCGCCTACATACCTCGCTCTGCT
AATCCTGTTACCAGTGGCTGCTGCCAGTGGCGATAAGTCGTGTCTTACCGGGTTGGACTCAAGACGATAG
TTACCGGATAAGGCGCAGCGGTCGGGCTGAACGGGGGGTTCGTGCACACAGCCCAGCTTGGAGCGAACGA
CCTACACCGAACTGAGATACCTACAGCGTGAGCATTGAGAAAGCGCCACGCTTCCCGAAGGGAGAAAGGC
GGACAGGTATCCGGTAAGCGGCAGGGTCGGAACAGGAGAGCGCACGAGGGAGCTTCCAGGGGGAAACGCC
TGGTATCTTTATAGTCCTGTCGGGTTTCGCCACCTCTGACTTGAGCGTCGATTTTTGTGATGCTCGTCAG
GGGGGCGGAGCCTATGGAAAAACGCCAGCAACGCGGCCTTTTTACGGTTCCTGGCCTTTTGCTGGCCTTT
TGCTCACATGTTCTTTCCTGCGTTATCCCCTGATTCTGTGGATAACCGTATTACCGCCTTTGAGTGAGCT
GATACCGCTCGCCGCAGCCGAACGACCGAGCGCAGCGAGTCAGTGAGCGAGGAAGCGGAAGAGCGCCCAA
TACGCAAACCGCCTCTCCCCGCGCGTTGGCCGATTCATTAATGCAGCTGGCACGACAGGTTTCCCGACTG
GAAAGCGGGCAGTGAGCGCAACGCAATTAATACGCGTACCGCTAGCCAGGAAGAGTTTGTAGAAACGCAA
AAAGGCCATCCGTCAGGATGGCCTTCTGCTTAGTTTGATGCCTGGCAGTTTATGGCGGGCGTCCTGCCCG
CCACCCTCCGGGCCGTTGCTTCACAACGTTCAAATCCGCTCCCGGCGGATTTGTCCTACTCAGGAGAGCG
TTCACCGACAAACAACAGATAAAACGAAAGGCCCAGTCTTCCGACTGAGCCTTTCGTTTTATTTGATGCC
TGGCAGTTCCCTACTCTCGCGTTAACGCTAGCATGG
