>Addgene plasmid #48508 | pFUSB4_GATA | addgene partial sequence | sequence record 70918 | pCR8_F1 5'-ttgatgcctggcagttccct-3'
TTTCCCAGTCACGACGTTGTAAAACGACGGCCAGTCTTAAGCGTCTCATGGCCTGACCCCGGACCAAGTG
GTGGCTATCGCCAGCAACAATGGCGGCAAGCAAGCGCTCGAAACGGTGCAGCGGCTGTTGCCGGTGCTGT
GCCAGGACCATGGCCTGACCCCGGACCAAGTGGTGGCTATCGCCAGCAACATTGGCGGCAAGCAAGCGCT
CGAAACGGTGCAGCGGCTGTTGCCGGTGCTGTGCCAGGACCATGGCCTGACCCCGGACCAAGTGGTGGCT
ATCGCCAGCAACGGTGGCGGCAAGCAAGCGCTCGAAACGGTGCAGCGGCTGTTGCCGGTGCTGTGCCAGG
ACCATGGCCTGACCCCGGACCAAGTGGTGGCTATCGCCAGCAACATTGGCGGCAAGCAAGCGCTCGAAAC
GGTGCAGCGGCTGTTGCCGGTGCTGTGCCAGGACCATGGCCTGACCCCGGACCAAGTGGTGGCTATCGAG
ACGTCTAGACCAGCCAGGACAGAAATGCCTCGACTTCGCTGCTACCCAAGGTTGCCGGGTGACGCACACC
GTGGAAACGGATGAAGGCACGAACCCAGTGGACATAAGCCTGTTCGGTTCGTAAGCTGTAATGCAAGTAG
CGTATGCGCTCACGCAACTGGTCCAGAACCTTGACCGAACGCAGCGGTGGTAACGGCGCAGTGGCGGTTT
TCATGGCTTGTTATGACTGTTTTTTTGGGGTACAGTCTATGCCTCGGGCATCCAAGCAGCAAGCGCGTTA
CGCCGTGGGTCGATGTTTGATGTTATGGAGCAGCAACGATGTTACGCAGC
